>Addgene plasmid #156585 | pD649-HAsp-TNFSF14-Fc(DAPA)-AviTag-6xHis | depositor full sequence | sequence record 302279 | Full Sequence
TTTCAATATTATTGAAGCATTTATCAGGGTTATTGTCTCATGAGCGGATACATATTTGAATGTATTTAGA
AAAATAAACAAATAGGGGTCAGTGTTACAACCAATTAACCAATTCTGAACATTATCGCGAGCCCATTTAT
ACCTGAATATGGCTCATAACACCCCTTGCTCATGACCAAAATCCCTTAACGTGAGTTACGCGCGCGTCGT
TCCACTGAGCGTCAGACCCCGTAGAAAAGATCAAAGGATCTTCTTGAGATCCTTTTTTTCTGCGCGTAAT
CTGCTGCTTGCAAACAAAAAAACCACCGCTACCAGCGGTGGTTTGTTTGCCGGATCAAGAGCTACCAACT
CTTTTTCCGAAGGTAACTGGCTTCAGCAGAGCGCAGATACCAAATACTGTTCTTCTAGTGTAGCCGTAGT
TAGCCCACCACTTCAAGAACTCTGTAGCACCGCCTACATACCTCGCTCTGCTAATCCTGTTACCAGTGGC
TGCTGCCAGTGGCGATAAGTCGTGTCTTACCGGGTTGGACTCAAGACGATAGTTACCGGATAAGGCGCAG
CGGTCGGGCTGAACGGGGGGTTCGTGCACACAGCCCAGCTTGGAGCGAACGACCTACACCGAACTGAGAT
ACCTACAGCGTGAGCTATGAGAAAGCGCCACGCTTCCCGAAGGGAGAAAGGCGGACAGGTATCCGGTAAG
CGGCAGGGTCGGAACAGGAGAGCGCACGAGGGAGCTTCCAGGGGGAAACGCCTGGTATCTTTATAGTCCT
GTCGGGTTTCGCCACCTCTGACTTGAGCGTCGATTTTTGTGATGCTCGTCAGGGGGGCGGAGCCTATGGA
AAAACGCCAGCAACGCGGCCTTTTTACGGTTCCTGGCCTTTTGCTGGCCTTTTGCTCACATGTTCTTTCC
TGCGTTATCCCCTGATTCTGTGGATAACCGTATTACCGCCTTTGAGTGAGCTGATACCGCTCGCCGCAGC
CGAACGACCGAGCGCAGCGAGTCAGTGAGCGAGGAAGCGGAAGGCGAGAGTAGGGAACTGCCAGGCATCA
AACTAAGCAGAAGGCCCCTGACGGATGGCCTTTTTGCGTTTCTACAAACTCTTTCTGTGTTGTAAAACGA
CGGCCAGTCTTAAGCTCGGGCCCCCTGGGCGGTTCTGATAACGAGTAATCGTTAATCCGCAAATAACGTA
AAAACCCGCTTCGGCGGGTTTTTTTATGGGGGGAGTTTAGGGAAAGAGCATTTGTCAGAATATTTAAGGG
CGCCTGTCACTTTGCTTGATATATGAGAATTATTTAACCTTATAAATGAGAAAAAAGCAACGCACTTTAA
ATAAGATACGTTGCTTTTTCGATTGATGAACACCTATAATTAAACTATTCATCTATTATTTATGATTTTT
TGTATATACAATATTTCTAGTTTGTTAAAGAGAATTAAGAAAATAAATCTCGAAAATAATAAAGGGAAAA
TCAGTTTTTGATATCAAAATTATACATGTCAACGATAATACAAAATATAATACAAACTATAAGATGTTAT
CAGTATTTATTATCATTTAGAATAAATTTTGTGTCGCCCTTAATTGTGAGCGGATAACAATTACGAGCTT
CATGCACAGTGGCGTTGACTCAATATTGGCCATTAGCCATATTATTCATTGGTTATATAGCATAAATCAA
TATTGGCTATTGGCCATTGCATACGTTGTATCTATATCATAATATGTACATTTATATTGGCTCATGTCCA
ATATGACCGCCATGTTGGCATTGATTATTGACTAGTTATTAATAGTAATCAATTACGGGGTCATTAGTTC
ATAGCCCATATATGGAGTTCCGCGTTACATAACTTACGGTAAATGGCCCGCCTGGCTGACCGCCCAACGA
CCCCCGCCCATTGACGTCAATAATGACGTATGTTCCCATAGTAACGCCAATAGGGACTTTCCATTGACGT
CAATGGGTGGAGTATTTACGGTAAACTGCCCACTTGGCAGTACATCAAGTGTATCATATGCCAAGTACGC
CCCCTATTGACGTCAATGACGGTAAATGGCCCGCCTGGCATTATGCCCAGTACATGACCTTATGGGACTT
TCCTACTTGGCAGTACATCTACGTATTAGTCATCGCTATTACCATGGTGATGCGGTTTTGGCAGTACATC
AATGGGCGTGGATAGCGGTTTGACTCACGGGGATTTCCAAGTCTCCACCCCATTGACGTCAATGGGAGTT
TGTTTTGGCACCAAAATCAACGGGACTTTCCAAAATGTCGTAACAACTCCGCCCCATTGACGCAAATGGG
CGGTAGGCGTGTACGGTGGGAGGTCTATATAAGCAGAGCTCGTTTAGTGAACCGTCAGATCGCCTGGAGA
CGCCATCCACGCTGTTTTGACCTCCATAGAAGACACCGGGACCGATCCAGCCTCCGCGGCCGGGAACGGT
GCATTGGAACGCGGATTCCCCGTGCCAAGAGTGACGTAAGTACCGCCTATAGAGTCTATAGGCCCACCCC
CTTGGCTTCGTTAGAACGCGGCTACAATTAATACATAACCTTATGTATCATACACATACGATTTAGGTGA
CACTATAGAATAACATCCACTTTGCCTTTCTCTCCACAGGTGTCCACTCCCAGGTCCAACTGCACCTCGG
TTCTATCGAAAACGCGCCTGCTAGCGCCACCATGAAGACCATCATTGCCCTGAGCTACATCTTCTGCCTG
GTGTTCGCTGCGGCCGCCTTGCAACTGCATTGGAGACTGGGCGAGATGGTCACCAGACTGCCTGATGGAC
CTGCCGGATCTTGGGAGCAGCTGATCCAAGAGCGGAGAAGCCACGAAGTGAATCCTGCCGCACATCTGAC
AGGCGCCAATAGCTCTTTGACAGGCTCTGGTGGACCCCTGCTGTGGGAAACACAGCTGGGACTTGCCTTT
CTGAGAGGCCTGTCTTATCACGATGGCGCCCTGGTGGTTACCAAGGCCGGCTACTACTACATCTACAGCA
AGGTGCAGCTCGGCGGCGTGGGATGTCCTCTTGGACTGGCCTCTACAATCACCCACGGCCTGTACAAGAG
AACCCCTAGATACCCCGAGGAACTGGAACTGCTGGTGTCCCAGCAATCTCCTTGTGGCAGAGCCACCAGC
AGCAGCAGAGTTTGGTGGGATTCTAGCTTCCTCGGCGGAGTGGTTCATCTGGAAGCCGGCGAGAAAGTGG
TCGTCAGAGTGCTGGATGAGAGACTCGTGCGGCTGAGAGATGGCACAAGAAGCTACTTCGGCGCCTTCAT
GGTTGGCGCGCCGGGCGGCGACAAGACCCACACCTGCCCCCCCTGCCCAGCTCCAGAACTGCTGGGAGGG
CCTTCCGTGTTCCTGTTCCCCCCCAAGCCCAAGGACACCCTGATGATCAGCAGGACCCCCGAGGTGACCT
GCGTGGTGGTGGCCGTGTCCCACGAGGACCCAGAGGTGAAGTTCAACTGGTACGTGGACGGCGTGGAGGT
GCACAACGCCAAGACCAAGCCCAGAGAGGAGCAGTACAACAGCACCTACAGGGTGGTGTCCGTGCTGACC
GTGCTGCACCAGGACTGGCTGAACGGCAAAGAATACAAGTGCAAAGTCTCCAACAAGGCCCTGGCTGCCC
CAATCGAAAAGACAATCAGCAAGGCCAAGGGCCAGCCACGGGAGCCCCAGGTGTACACCCTGCCCCCCAG
CCGGGAGGAGATGACCAAGAACCAGGTGTCCCTGACCTGTCTGGTGAAGGGCTTCTACCCCAGCGATATC
GCCGTGGAGTGGGAGAGCAACGGCCAGCCCGAGAACAACTACAAGACCACCCCCCCAGTGCTGGACAGCG
ACGGCAGCTTCTTCCTGTACAGCAAGCTGACCGTGGACAAGTCCAGGTGGCAGCAGGGCAACGTGTTCAG
CTGCAGCGTGATGCACGAGGCCCTGCACAACCACTACACCCAGAAGTCCCTGAGCCTGAGCCCCGGCGGC
AGCGGTCTTAATGATATTTTCGAGGCTCAGAAGATTGAGTGGCATGAACACCACCACCATCACCACTAAG
GCCGGCCTGTAGTCACTGGCACAACGCGTTACCCGGTAAGCCAATCGGGTATACACGGTCGTCATACTGC
AGACAGGGTTCTTCTACTTTGCAAGATAGTCTTGAGTAGTAAAATAAATAGATAGAGAAAATCAGCCTCG
ACTGTGCCTTCTAGTTGCCAGCCATCTGTTGTTTGCCCCTCCCCCGTGCCTTCCTTGACCCTGGAAGGTG
CCACTCCCACTGTCCTTTCCTAATAAAATGAGGAAATTGCATCACAACACTCAACCCTATCTCGGTCTAT
TCTTTTGATTTATAAGGGATTTTGCCGATTTCGGCCTATTGGTTAAAAAATGAGCTGATTTAACAAAAAT
TTAACGCGAATTAATTCTGTGGAATGTGTGTCAGTTAGGGTGTGGAAAGTCCCCAGGCTCCCCAGCAGGC
AGAAGTATGCAAAGCATGCATCTCAATTAGTCAGCAACCAGGTGTGGAAAGTCCCCAGGCTCCCCAGCAG
GCAGAAGTATGCAAAGCATGCATCTCAATTAGTCAGCAACCATAGTCCCGCCCCTAACTCCGCCCATCCC
GCCCCTAACTCCGCCCAGTTCCGCCCATTCTCCGCCCCATGGCTGACTAATTTTTTTTATTTATGCAGAG
GCCGAGGCCGCCTCTGCCTCTGAGCTATTCCAGAAGTAGTGAGGAGGCTTTTTTGGAGGCCTAGGCTTTT
GCAAAAAGCTCCCGGGAGCTTGTATATCCATTTTCGGATCTGATCAGCACGTGTTGACAATTAATCATCG
GCATAGTATATCGGCATAGTATAATACGACAAGGTGAGGAACTAAACCATGACCGAGTACAAGCCCACGG
TGCGCCTCGCCACCCGCGACGACGTCCCCAGGGCCGTACGCACCCTCGCCGCCGCGTTCGCCGACTACCC
CGCCACGCGCCACACCGTCGATCCGGACCGCCACATCGAGCGGGTCACCGAGCTGCAAGAACTCTTCCTC
ACGCGCGTCGGGCTCGACATCGGCAAGGTGTGGGTCGCGGACGACGGCGCCGCGGTGGCGGTCTGGACCA
CGCCGGAGAGCGTCGAAGCGGGGGCGGTGTTCGCCGAGATCGGCCCGCGCATGGCCGAGTTGAGCGGTTC
CCGGCTGGCCGCGCAGCAACAGATGGAAGGCCTCCTGGCGCCGCACCGGCCCAAGGAGCCCGCGTGGTTC
CTGGCCACCGTCGGCGTCTCGCCCGACCACCAGGGCAAGGGTCTGGGCAGCGCCGTCGTGCTCCCCGGAG
TGGAGGCGGCCGAGCGCGCCGGGGTGCCCGCCTTCCTGGAGACATCCGCGCCCCGCAACCTCCCCTTCTA
CGAGCGGCTCGGCTTCACCGTCACCGCCGACGTCGAGGTGCCCGAAGGACCGCGCACCTGGTGCATGACC
CGCAAGCCCGGTGCCTGACACGTGCTACGAGATTTCGATTCCACCGCCGCCTTCTATGAAAGGTTGGGCT
TCGGAATCGTTTTCCGGGACGCCGGCTGGATGATCCTCCAGCGCGGGGATCTCATGCTGGAGTTCTTCGC
CCACCCCAACTTGTTTATTGCAGCTTATAATGGTTACAAATAAAGCAATAGCATCACAAATTTCACAAAT
AAAGCATTTTTTTCACTGCATTCTAGTTGTGGTTTGTCCAAACTCATCAATGTATCTTATCATGTCTGTA
TACCGTCGACCTCTAGCTAGAGCTTGGCGTAATCATGGTCATTACCAATGCTTAATCAGTGAGGCACCTA
TCTCAGCGATCTGTCTATTTCGTTCATCCATAGTTGCCTGACTCCCCGTCGTGTAGATAACTACGATACG
GGAGGGCTTACCATCTGGCCCCAGCGCTGCGATGATACCGCGAGAACCACGCTCACCGGCTCCGGATTTA
TCAGCAATAAACCAGCCAGCCGGAAGGGCCGAGCGCAGAAGTGGTCCTGCAACTTTATCCGCCTCCATCC
AGTCTATTAATTGTTGCCGGGAAGCTAGAGTAAGTAGTTCGCCAGTTAATAGTTTGCGCAACGTTGTTGC
CATCGCTACAGGCATCGTGGTGTCACGCTCGTCGTTTGGTATGGCTTCATTCAGCTCCGGTTCCCAACGA
TCAAGGCGAGTTACATGATCCCCCATGTTGTGCAAAAAAGCGGTTAGCTCCTTCGGTCCTCCGATCGTTG
TCAGAAGTAAGTTGGCCGCAGTGTTATCACTCATGGTTATGGCAGCACTGCATAATTCTCTTACTGTCAT
GCCATCCGTAAGATGCTTTTCTGTGACTGGTGAGTACTCAACCAAGTCATTCTGAGAATAGTGTATGCGG
CGACCGAGTTGCTCTTGCCCGGCGTCAATACGGGATAATACCGCGCCACATAGCAGAACTTTAAAAGTGC
TCATCATTGGAAAACGTTCTTCGGGGCGAAAACTCTCAAGGATCTTACCGCTGTTGAGATCCAGTTCGAT
GTAACCCACTCGTGCACCCAACTGATCTTCAGCATCTTTTACTTTCACCAGCGTTTCTGGGTGAGCAAAA
ACAGGAAGGCAAAATGCCGCAAAAAAGGGAATAAGGGCGACACGGAAATGTTGAATACTCATATTCTTCC
TT
Features (pLannotate 1.2.2; 21 found; start..end, strand, type, name):
    119..143     -  CDS            KanR (fragment): aminoglycoside phosphotransferase; aph(3')-Ia; confers resistance to kanamycin
    254..842     +  rep_origin     ori: high-copy-number ColE1/pMB1/pBR322/pUC origin of replication
   1067..1084    +  terminator     rrnB T2 terminator (fragment): transcription terminator T2 from the E. coli rrnB gene
   1109..1128    -  CDS            lacZα (fragment): LacZα fragment of β-galactosidase; lacZ fragment
   1584..1600    +  protein_bind   lac operator: The lac repressor binds to the lac operator to inhibit transcription in E. coli. This inhibition can be relieved by adding lactose or isopropyl-β-D-thiogalactopyranoside (IPTG). lac repressor encoded by lacI
   1843..2146    +  enhancer       CMV enhancer: human cytomegalovirus immediate early enhancer
   2147..2350    +  promoter       CMV promoter: human cytomegalovirus (CMV) immediate early promoter
   2486..2529    +  intron         CMV intron (fragment): modified intron A from human cytomegalovirus
   2581..2599    +  promoter       SP6 promoter: promoter for bacteriophage SP6 RNA polymerase
   2603..2640    +  CDS            IgH signal sequence (fragment): signal sequence from the mouse immunoglobulin heavy chain variable region
   2749..3294    +  CDS            TNFSF14 (fragment): TNF14_HUMAN - Also known as HVEML, LIGHT. Experimental evidence at protein level: Swiss-Prot protein existence level 1. Cytokine that binds to TNFRSF3/LTBR. Binding to the decoy receptor TNFRSF6B modulates its effects. Acts as a ligand for TNFRSF14/HVEM (PubMed:9462508, PubMed:10754304). Upon binding to TNFRSF14/HVEM, delivers costimulatory signals to T cells, leading to T cell proliferation and IFNG production (PubMed:10754304). From Homo sapiens (Human).
   3310..3987    +  CDS            IGHG1 (fragment): IGHG1_HUMAN - Experimental evidence at protein level: Swiss-Prot protein existence level 1. Constant region of immunoglobulin heavy chains. Immunoglobulins, also known as antibodies, are membrane-bound or secreted glycoproteins produced by B lymphocytes. In the recognition phase of humoral immunity, the membrane-bound immunoglobulins serve as receptors which, upon binding of a specific antigen, trigger the clonal expansion and differentiation of B lymphocytes into immunoglobulins- secreting plasma cells. Secreted immunoglobulins mediate the effector phase of humoral immunity, which results in
   4202..4313    +  polyA_signal   bGH poly(A) signal: bovine growth hormone polyadenylation signal
   4314..4422    +  rep_origin     f1 ori (fragment): f1 bacteriophage origin of replication; arrow indicates direction of (+) strand synthesis
   4436..4765    +  promoter       SV40 promoter: SV40 enhancer and early promoter
   4813..4860    +  promoter       EM7 promoter: synthetic bacterial promoter&nbsp
   4879..5478    +  CDS            PuroR (fragment): puromycin N-acetyltransferase; pac from Streptomyces; confers resistance to puromycin
   5488..5613    +  CDS            ble (fragment): BLE_KLEPN - Experimental evidence at protein level: Swiss-Prot protein existence level 1. Binding protein with a strong affinity to the bleomycin family of antibiotics. Binds to CL990; an antimitotic-antibiotic compound. From Klebsiella pneumoniae.
   5608..5729    +  polyA_signal   SV40 poly(A) signal: SV40 polyadenylation signal
   5782..6642    -  CDS            AmpR: β-lactamase; bla; confers resistance to ampicillin, carbenicillin, and related antibiotics
   6645..89      -  promoter       AmpR promoter (fragment) (across the origin): bla
