[The description below was written by a language model from this plasmid's Addgene catalogue record and pLannotate feature annotations shown in this document.]
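Description:
pD649-HAsp-TNFSF14-Fc(DAPA)-AviTag-6xHis is a mammalian expression plasmid built on the pD649 backbone for producing a secreted, Fc-fused form of the human TNFSF14 (LIGHT/HVEML/CD258) extracellular domain. It is propagated in E. coli as a high-copy plasmid from a ColE1/pUC-type origin under ampicillin selection (AmpR). The annotation also shows an SV40 promoter/EM7 promoter unit driving a puromycin N-acetyltransferase gene with an SV40 poly(A) signal, which would permit puromycin selection in mammalian cells. Short fragments of KanR, lacZα, ble and the f1 ori appear to be backbone remnants rather than functional elements.

The expression cassette uses the CMV enhancer and immediate-early promoter followed by a piece of CMV intron A. An SP6 promoter sits just upstream of the coding region and also provides a sequencing primer site. The open reading frame begins with a secretion leader, named HAsp in the construct title and partly matched by the annotation software to an immunoglobulin heavy chain signal sequence. This is followed by the 546 bp TNFSF14 insert, cloned between retained NotI and AscI sites, and then by a human IgG1 Fc region. The Fc carries the D265A and P329A (DAPA) substitutions, which are generally used to reduce Fc effector interactions. According to the catalogue entry, the Fc is followed by an AviTag for site-specific enzymatic biotinylation and a 6xHis tag for metal-affinity purification, although neither tag is individually annotated in the feature table. A bGH polyadenylation signal terminates the transcript.

The plasmid belongs to a collection of cell-surface protein ectodomain constructs made for a human protein–protein interaction screen. The depositor notes that some plasmids in this collection may carry an IS4-like transposase insertion upstream of the CMV promoter; none is annotated here.
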