Addgene plasmid #156585: pD649-HAsp-TNFSF14-Fc(DAPA)-AviTag-6xHis
Purpose: Mammalian expression of cell-surface protein extracellular domain fused to Fc(DAPA)-Avi-6xHis. Protein is secreted from cells.
Depositing lab: Chris Garcia. Depositing organization: Stanford University. Publication: A Human IgSF Cell-Surface Interactome Reveals a Complex Network of Protein-Protein Interactions. Wojtowicz WM, Vielmetter J, Fernandes RA, Siepe DH, Eastman CL, Chisholm GB, Cox S, Klock H, Anderson PW, Rue SM, Miller JJ, Glaser SM, Bragstad ML, Vance J, Lam AW, Lesley SA, Zinn K, Garcia KC. Cell. 2020 Aug 20;182(4):1027-1043.e17. doi: 10.1016/j.cell.2020.07.025. PubMed 32822567.
Backbone
  Vector backbone: pD649
  Backbone size w/o insert (bp): 6106
  Vector type: Mammalian Expression
Growth in bacteria
  Bacterial resistance: Ampicillin, 100 μg/mL
  Growth temperature: 37°C
  Growth strain: DH5alpha
  Copy number: High Copy
Gene/Insert
  Gene/Insert name: TNFSF14 (alt name: TNF14)
  Species: H. sapiens (human)
  Insert size (bp): 546
  Mutation: Fc region of human IgG contains D265A and P329A mutations (DAPA)
  Entrez Gene: TNFSF14 (a.k.a. CD258, HVEML, LIGHT, LTg)
  Promoter: CMV/SP6
  Tag / fusion protein: Fc(DAPA)-AviTag-6xHis (C terminal on backbone)
  Cloning method: Restriction Enzyme; 5′ cloning site GCGGCCGC (not destroyed); 3′ cloning site GGCGCGCC (not destroyed)
  Sequencing primers: 5′ ATTTAGGTGACACTATAG; 3′ CACGTACCAGTTGAACTTCACC
Resource information
  A portion of this plasmid was derived from a plasmid made by: synthesis by ThermoFisher
Terms and licenses: Academic/Nonprofit Terms; Industry Terms: Not Available to Industry
Depositor comments: Some plasmids in this collection may have an IS4-like element ISVsa5 family transposase upstream of the CMV promoter.
How to cite: pD649-HAsp-TNFSF14-Fc(DAPA)-AviTag-6xHis was a gift from Chris Garcia (Addgene plasmid # 156585 ; http://n2t.net/addgene:156585 ; RRID:Addgene_156585)
