>Addgene plasmid #156585 | pD649-HAsp-TNFSF14-Fc(DAPA)-AviTag-6xHis | depositor partial sequence | sequence record 302280 | insert (extracellular domain)
TTGCAACTGCATTGGAGACTGGGCGAGATGGTCACCAGACTGCCTGATGGACCTGCCGGATCTTGGGAGC
AGCTGATCCAAGAGCGGAGAAGCCACGAAGTGAATCCTGCCGCACATCTGACAGGCGCCAATAGCTCTTT
GACAGGCTCTGGTGGACCCCTGCTGTGGGAAACACAGCTGGGACTTGCCTTTCTGAGAGGCCTGTCTTAT
CACGATGGCGCCCTGGTGGTTACCAAGGCCGGCTACTACTACATCTACAGCAAGGTGCAGCTCGGCGGCG
TGGGATGTCCTCTTGGACTGGCCTCTACAATCACCCACGGCCTGTACAAGAGAACCCCTAGATACCCCGA
GGAACTGGAACTGCTGGTGTCCCAGCAATCTCCTTGTGGCAGAGCCACCAGCAGCAGCAGAGTTTGGTGG
GATTCTAGCTTCCTCGGCGGAGTGGTTCATCTGGAAGCCGGCGAGAAAGTGGTCGTCAGAGTGCTGGATG
AGAGACTCGTGCGGCTGAGAGATGGCACAAGAAGCTACTTCGGCGCCTTCATGGTT
